>Addgene plasmid #209038 | pLenti-nSpCas9-NoCBE | addgene full sequence | sequence record 413620 | Addgene NGS Result
GAGTTAGGCAGGGATATTCACCATTATCGTTTCAGACCCACCTCCCAACCCCGAGGGGACCCAGAGAGGG
CCTATTTCCCATGATTCCTTCATATTTGCATATACGATACAAGGCTGTTAGAGAGATAATTAGAATTAAT
TTGACTGTAAACACAAAGATATTAGTACAAAATACGTGACGTAGAAAGTAATAATTTCTTGGGTAGTTTG
CAGTTTTAAAATTATGTTTTAAAATGGACTATCATAAATTCTAGATCTTGAGACAAATGGCAGTATTCAT
CCACAATTTTAAAAGAAAAGGGGGGATTGGGGGGTACAGTGCAGGGGAAAGAATAGTAGACATAATAGCA
ACAGACATACAAACTAAAGAATTACAAAAACAAATTACAAAAATTCAAAATTTTCGGGTTTATTACAGGG
ACAGCAGAGATCCACTTTGGCGCCGGCTCGAGCGCGAATCGATATGTCGAGTTTACTCCCTATCAGTGAT
AGAGAACGTATGTCGAGTTTACTCCCTATCAGTGATAGAGAACGATGTCGAGTTTACTCCCTATCAGTGA
TAGAGAACGTATGTCGAGTTTACTCCCTATCAGTGATAGAGAACGTATGTCGAGTTTACTCCCTATCAGT
GATAGAGAACGTATGTCGAGTTTATCCCTATCAGTGATAGAGAACGTATGTCGAGTTTACTCCCTATCAG
TGATAGAGAACGTATGTCGAGGTAGGCGTGTACGGTGGGAGGCCTATATAAGCAGAGCTCGTTTAGTGAA
CCGTCAGATCGCCTGGAGAATTGGCTAGCACCATGGATTACAAAGACGATGACGATAAGTACCCATACGA
TGTGCCAGATTACGCCAGCGGTACCGGATCTAGCGGAGGATCAAGCGGAAGCGAGACTCCTGGAACCAGC
GAAAGCGCAACCCCAGAAAGCAGCGGAGGAAGTAGCGGAGGAAGCATGGCAATGCAGATGCAGCTTGAAG
CAAATGCAGATACTTCAGTGGAAGAAGAAAGCTTTGGCCCACAACCCATTTCACGGTTAGAGCAGTGTGG
CATAAATGCCAACGATGTGAAGAAATTGGAAGAAGCTGGATTCCATACTGTGGAGGCTGTTGCCTATGCG
CCAAAGAAGGAGCTAATAAATATTAAGGGAATTAGTGAAGCCAAAGCTGATAAAATTCTGGCTGAGGCAG
CTAAATTAGTTCCAATGGGTTTCACCACTGCAACTGAATTCCACCAAAGGCGGTCAGAGATCATACAGAT
TACTACTGGCTCCAAAGAGCTTGACAAACTACTTCAATCTGGCGGATCTAGCGGTGGATCTAGCGGCTCT
GAGACCCCTGGAACATCCGAATCCGCCACTCCAGAGAGCAGCGGAGGCTCTTCTGGAAGCGCTGACAAGA
AGTACAGCATCGGCCTGGCCATCGGCACCAACTCTGTGGGCTGGGCCGTGATCACCGACGAGTACAAGGT
GCCCAGCAAGAAATTCAAGGTGCTGGGCAACACCGACCGGCACAGCATCAAGAAGAACCTGATCGGAGCC
CTGCTGTTCGACAGCGGCGAAACAGCCGAGGCCACCCGGCTGAAGAGAACCGCCAGAAGAAGATACACCA
GACGGAAGAACCGGATCTGCTATCTGCAAGAGATCTTCAGCAACGAGATGGCCAAGGTGGACGACAGCTT
CTTCCACAGACTGGAAGAGTCCTTCCTGGTGGAAGAGGATAAGAAGCACGAGCGGCACCCCATCTTCGGC
AACATCGTGGACGAGGTGGCCTACCACGAGAAGTACCCCACCATCTACCACCTGAGAAAGAAACTGGTGG
ACAGCACCGACAAGGCCGACCTGCGGCTGATCTATCTGGCCCTGGCCCACATGATCAAGTTCCGGGGCCA
CTTCCTGATCGAGGGCGACCTGAACCCCGACAACAGCGACGTGGACAAGCTGTTCATCCAGCTGGTGCAG
ACCTACAACCAGCTGTTCGAGGAAAACCCCATCAACGCCAGCGGCGTGGACGCCAAGGCCATCCTGTCTG
CCAGACTGAGCAAGAGCAGACGGCTGGAAAATCTGATCGCCCAGCTGCCCGGCGAGAAGAAGAATGGCCT
GTTCGGAAACCTGATTGCCCTGAGCCTGGGCCTGACCCCCAACTTCAAGAGCAACTTCGACCTGGCCGAG
GATGCCAAACTGCAGCTGAGCAAGGACACCTACGACGACGACCTGGACAACCTGCTGGCCCAGATCGGCG
ACCAGTACGCCGACCTGTTTCTGGCCGCCAAGAACCTGTCCGACGCCATCCTGCTGAGCGACATCCTGAG
AGTGAACACCGAGATCACCAAGGCCCCCCTGAGCGCCTCTATGATCAAGAGATACGACGAGCACCACCAG
GACCTGACCCTGCTGAAAGCTCTCGTGCGGCAGCAGCTGCCTGAGAAGTACAAAGAGATTTTCTTCGACC
AGAGCAAGAACGGCTACGCCGGCTACATTGACGGCGGAGCCAGCCAGGAAGAGTTCTACAAGTTCATCAA
GCCCATCCTGGAAAAGATGGACGGCACCGAGGAACTGCTCGTGAAGCTGAACAGAGAGGACCTGCTGCGG
AAGCAGCGGACCTTCGACAACGGCAGCATCCCCCACCAGATCCACCTGGGAGAGCTGCACGCCATTCTGC
GGCGGCAGGAAGATTTTTACCCATTCCTGAAGGACAACCGGGAAAAGATCGAGAAGATCCTGACCTTCCG
CATCCCCTACTACGTGGGCCCTCTGGCCAGGGGAAACAGCAGATTCGCCTGGATGACCAGAAAGAGCGAG
GAAACCATCACCCCCTGGAACTTCGAGGAAGTGGTGGACAAGGGCGCTTCCGCCCAGAGCTTCATCGAGC
GGATGACCAACTTCGATAAGAACCTGCCCAACGAGAAGGTGCTGCCCAAGCACAGCCTGCTGTACGAGTA
CTTCACCGTGTATAACGAGCTGACCAAAGTGAAATACGTGACCGAGGGAATGAGAAAGCCCGCCTTCCTG
AGCGGCGAGCAGAAAAAGGCCATCGTGGACCTGCTGTTCAAGACCAACCGGAAAGTGACCGTGAAGCAGC
TGAAAGAGGACTACTTCAAGAAAATCGAGTGCTTCGACTCCGTGGAAATCTCCGGCGTGGAAGATCGGTT
CAACGCCTCCCTGGGCACATACCACGATCTGCTGAAAATTATCAAGGACAAGGACTTCCTGGACAATGAG
GAAAACGAGGACATTCTGGAAGATATCGTGCTGACCCTGACACTGTTTGAGGACAGAGAGATGATCGAGG
AACGGCTGAAAACCTATGCCCACCTGTTCGACGACAAAGTGATGAAGCAGCTGAAGCGGCGGAGATACAC
CGGCTGGGGCAGGCTGAGCCGGAAGCTGATCAACGGCATCCGGGACAAGCAGTCCGGCAAGACAATCCTG
GATTTCCTGAAGTCCGACGGCTTCGCCAACAGAAACTTCATGCAGCTGATCCACGACGACAGCCTGACCT
TTAAAGAGGACATCCAGAAAGCCCAGGTGTCCGGCCAGGGCGATAGCCTGCACGAGCACATTGCCAATCT
GGCCGGCAGCCCCGCCATTAAGAAGGGCATCCTGCAGACAGTGAAGGTGGTGGACGAGCTCGTGAAAGTG
ATGGGCCGGCACAAGCCCGAGAACATCGTGATCGAAATGGCCAGAGAGAACCAGACCACCCAGAAGGGAC
AGAAGAACAGCCGCGAGAGAATGAAGCGGATCGAAGAGGGCATCAAAGAGCTGGGCAGCCAGATCCTGAA
AGAACACCCCGTGGAAAACACCCAGCTGCAGAACGAGAAGCTGTACCTGTACTACCTGCAGAATGGGCGG
GATATGTACGTGGACCAGGAACTGGACATCAACCGGCTGTCCGACTACGATGTGGACCATATCGTGCCTC
AGAGCTTTCTGAAGGACGACTCCATCGACAACAAGGTGCTGACCAGAAGCGACAAGAACCGGGGCAAGAG
CGACAACGTGCCCTCCGAAGAGGTCGTGAAGAAGATGAAGAACTACTGGCGGCAGCTGCTGAACGCCAAG
CTGATTACCCAGAGAAAGTTCGACAATCTGACCAAGGCCGAGAGAGGCGGCCTGAGCGAACTGGATAAGG
CCGGCTTCATCAAGAGACAGCTGGTGGAAACCCGGCAGATCACAAAGCACGTGGCACAGATCCTGGACTC
CCGGATGAACACTAAGTACGACGAGAATGACAAGCTGATCCGGGAAGTGAAAGTGATCACCCTGAAGTCC
AAGCTGGTGTCCGATTTCCGGAAGGATTTCCAGTTTTACAAAGTGCGCGAGATCAACAACTACCACCACG
CCCACGACGCCTACCTGAACGCCGTCGTGGGAACCGCCCTGATCAAAAAGTACCCTAAGCTGGAAAGCGA
GTTCGTGTACGGCGACTACAAGGTGTACGACGTGCGGAAGATGATCGCCAAGAGCGAGCAGGAAATCGGC
AAGGCTACCGCCAAGTACTTCTTCTACAGCAACATCATGAACTTTTTCAAGACCGAGATTACCCTGGCCA
ACGGCGAGATCCGGAAGCGGCCTCTGATCGAGACAAACGGCGAAACCGGGGAGATCGTGTGGGATAAGGG
CCGGGATTTTGCCACCGTGCGGAAAGTGCTGAGCATGCCCCAAGTGAATATCGTGAAAAAGACCGAGGTG
CAGACAGGCGGCTTCAGCAAAGAGTCTATCCTGCCCAAGAGGAACAGCGATAAGCTGATCGCCAGAAAGA
AGGACTGGGACCCTAAGAAGTACGGCGGCTTCGACAGCCCCACCGTGGCCTATTCTGTGCTGGTGGTGGC
CAAAGTGGAAAAGGGCAAGTCCAAGAAACTGAAGAGTGTGAAAGAGCTGCTGGGGATCACCATCATGGAA
AGAAGCAGCTTCGAGAAGAATCCCATCGACTTTCTGGAAGCCAAGGGCTACAAAGAAGTGAAAAAGGACC
TGATCATCAAGCTGCCTAAGTACTCCCTGTTCGAGCTGGAAAACGGCCGGAAGAGAATGCTGGCCTCTGC
CGGCGAACTGCAGAAGGGAAACGAACTGGCCCTGCCCTCCAAATATGTGAACTTCCTGTACCTGGCCAGC
CACTATGAGAAGCTGAAGGGCTCCCCCGAGGATAATGAGCAGAAACAGCTGTTTGTGGAACAGCACAAGC
ACTACCTGGACGAGATCATCGAGCAGATCAGCGAGTTCTCCAAGAGAGTGATCCTGGCCGACGCTAATCT
GGACAAAGTGCTGTCCGCCTACAACAAGCACCGGGATAAGCCCATCAGAGAGCAGGCCGAGAATATCATC
CACCTGTTTACCCTGACCAATCTGGGAGCCCCTGCCGCCTTCAAGTACTTTGACACCACCATCGACCGGA
AGAGGTACACCAGCACCAAAGAGGTGCTGGACGCCACCCTGATCCACCAGAGCATCACCGGCCTGTACGA
GACACGGATCGACCTGTCTCAGCTGGGAGGTGACAGTGGCGGAAGTGGACTAGTAGGAAGTGGCGGGAGC
ACTAATCTGAGCGACATCATTGAGAAGGAGACTGGGAAACAGCTGGTCATTCAGGAGTCCATCCTGATGC
TGCCTGAGGAGGTGGAGGAAGTGATCGGCAACAAGCCAGAGTCTGACATCCTGGTGCACACCGCCTACGA
CGAGTCCACAGATGAGAATGTGATGCTGCTGACCTCTGACGCCCCCGAGTATAAGCCTTGGGCCCTGGTC
ATCCAGGATTCTAACGGCGAGAATAAGATCAAGATGCTGAGCGGAGGATCCGGAGGATCTGGAGGCAGCA
CCAACCTGTCTGACATCATCGAGAAGGAGACAGGCAAGCAGCTGGTCATCCAGGAGAGCATCCTGATGCT
GCCCGAAGAAGTCGAAGAAGTGATCGGAAACAAGCCTGAGAGCGATATCCTGGTCCATACCGCCTACGAC
GAGAGTACCGACGAAAATGTGATGCTGCTGACATCCGACGCCCCAGAGTATAAGCCCTGGGCTCTGGTCA
TCCAGGATTCCAACGGAGAGAACAAAATCAAAATGCTGTCTGGCGGCTCAGAATTCGGATCCCCTGCTGC
TAAACGTGTTAAGCTTGATGGGGGTAGCCCGGCAGCCAAGAGAGTCAAACTCGACGGCGGCTCCCCAGCG
GCAAAAAGGGTGAAACTAGACGGGGGTAGCCCCGCCGCGAAGCGTGTAAAGCTGGATGGAGGATCGCCTG
CGGCTAAGCGAGTCAAATTAGACGGTGGGTCACCGGCTGCAAAGCGCGTCAAATTGGATTGAGCTAGCGC
CACCATGGGGCAGAGCGCACATCGCCCACAGTCCCCGAGAAGTTGGGGGGAGGGGTCGGCAATTGATCCG
GTGCCTAGAGAAGGTGGCGCGGGGTAAACTGGGAAAGTGATGTCGTGTACTGGCTCCGCCTTTTTCCCGA
GGGTGGGGGAGAACCGTATATAAGTGCAGTAGTCGCCGTGAACGTTCTTTTTCGCAACGGGTTTGCCGCC
AGAACACAGTTCGAACAATTCACCATGGCCAAGCCTTTGTCTCAAGAAGAATCCACCCTCATTGAAAGAG
CAACGGCTACAATCAACAGCATCCCCATCTCTGAAGACTACAGCGTCGCCAGCGCAGCTCTCTCTAGCGA
CGGCCGCATCTTCACTGGTGTCAATGTATATCATTTTACTGGGGGACCTTGTGCAGAACTCGTGGTGCTG
GGCACTGCTGCTGCTGCGGCAGCTGGCAACCTGACTTGTATCGTCGCGATCGGAAATGAGAACAGGGGCA
TCTTGAGCCCCTGCGGACGGTGCCGACAGGTGCTTCTCGATCTGCATCCTGGGATCAAAGCCATAGTGAA
GGACAGTGATGGACAGCCGACGGCAGTTGGGATTCGTGAATTGCTGCCCTCTGGTTATGTGTGGGAGGGC
GGTACCGAAGGTAGAGGTTCTCTCCTCACTTGTGGTGATGTTGAAGAAAACCCTGGTCCAATGTCTAGAC
TGGACAAGAGCAAAGTCATAAACGGAGCTCTGGAATTACTCAATGGTGTCGGTATCGAAGGCCTGACGAC
AAGGAAACTCGCTCAAAAGCTGGGAGTTGAGCAGCCTACCCTGTACTGGCACGTGAAGAACAAGCGGGCC
CTGCTCGATGCCCTGCCAATCGAGATGCTGGACAGGCATCATACCCACTTCTGCCCCCTGGAAGGCGAGT
CATGGCAAGACTTTCTGCGGAACAACGCCAAGTCATACCGCTGTGCTCTCCTCTCACATCGCGACGGGGC
TAAAGTGCATCTCGGCACCCGCCCAACAGAGAAACAGTACGAAACCCTGGAAAATCAGCTCGCGTTCCTG
TGTCAGCAAGGCTTCTCCCTGGAGAACGCACTGTACGCTCTGTCCGCCGTGGGCCACTTTACACTGGGCT
GCGTATTGGAGGAACAGGAGCATCAAGTAGCAAAAGAGGAAAGAGAGACACCTACCACCGATTCTATGCC
CCCACTTCTGAGACAAGCAATTGAGCTGTTCGACCGGCAGGGAGCCGAACCTGCCTTCCTTTTCGGCCTG
GAACTAATCATATGTGGCCTGGAGAAACAGCTAAAGTGCGAAAGCGGCGGGCCGACCGACGCCCTTGACG
ATTTTGACTTAGACATGCTCCCAGCCGATGCCCTTGACGACTTTGACCTTGATATGCTGCCTGCTGACGC
TCTTGACGATTTTGACCTTGACATGCTCCCCGGGTAAACGCGTTAAGTCGACAATCAACCTCTGGATTAC
AAAATTTGTGAAAGATTGACTGGTATTCTTAACTATGTTGCTCCTTTTACGCTATGTGGATACGCTGCTT
TAATGCCTTTGTATCATGCTATTGCTTCCCGTATGGCTTTCATTTTCTCCTCCTTGTATAAATCCTGGTT
GCTGTCTCTTTATGAGGAGTTGTGGCCCGTTGTCAGGCAACGTGGCGTGGTGTGCACTGTGTTTGCTGAC
GCAACCCCCACTGGTTGGGGCATTGCCACCACCTGTCAGCTCCTTTCCGGGACTTTCGCTTTCCCCCTCC
CTATTGCCACGGCGGAACTCATCGCCGCCTGCCTTGCCCGCTGCTGGACAGGGGCTCGGCTGTTGGGCAC
TGACAATTCCGTGGTGTTGTCGGGGAAATCATCGTCCTTTCCTTGGCTGCTCGCCTGTGTTGCCACCTGG
ATTCTGCGCGGGACGTCCTTCTGCTACGTCCCTTCGGCCCTCAATCCAGCGGACCTTCCTTCCCGCGGCC
TGCTGCCGGCTCTGCGGCCTCTTCCGCGTCTTCGCCTTCGCCCTCAGACGAGTCGGATCTCCCTTTGGGC
CGCCTCCCCGCGTCGACTTTAAGACCAATGACTTACAAGGCAGCTGTAGATCTTAGCCACTTTTTAAAAG
AAAAGGGGGGACTGGAAGGGCTAATTCACTCCCAACGAAGACAAGATCTGCTTTTTGCTTGTACTGGGTC
TCTCTGGTTAGACCAGATCTGAGCCTGGGAGCTCTCTGGCTAACTAGGGAACCCACTGCTTAAGCCTCAA
TAAAGCTTGCCTTGAGTGCTTCAAGTAGTGTGTGCCCGTCTGTTGTGTGACTCTGGTAACTAGAGATCCC
TCAGACCCTTTTAGTCAGTGTGGAAAATCTCTAGCAGTACGTATAGTAGTTCATGTCATCTTATTATTCA
GTATTTATAACTTGCAAAGAAATGAATATCAGAGAGTGAGAGGAACTTGTTTATTGCAGCTTATAATGGT
TACAAATAAAGCAATAGCATCACAAATTTCACAAATAAAGCATTTTTTTCACTGCATTCTAGTTGTGGTT
TGTCCAAACTCATCAATGTATCTTATCATGTCTGGCTCTAGCTATCCCGCCCCTAACTCCGCCCATCCCG
CCCCTAACTCCGCCCAGTTCCGCCCATTCTCCGCCCCATGGCTGACTAATTTTTTTTATTTATGCAGAGG
CCGAGGCCGCCTCGGCCTCTGAGCTATTCCAGAAGTAGTGAGGAGGCTTTTTTGGAGGCCTAGGGACGTA
CCCAATTCGCCCTATAGTGAGTCGTATTACGCGCGCTCACTGGCCGTCGTTTTACAACGTCGTGACTGGG
AAAACCCTGGCGTTACCCAACTTAATCGCCTTGCAGCACATCCCCCTTTCGCCAGCTGGCGTAATAGCGA
AGAGGCCCGCACCGATCGCCCTTCCCAACAGTTGCGCAGCCTGAATGGCGAATGGG
[124 nt withheld, positions 9227-9350]
C
[91 nt withheld, positions 9352-9442]
A
[49 nt withheld, positions 9444-9492]
CCTTTGACGTTGGAGTCCACGTTCTTT
[37 nt withheld, positions 9520-9556]
ACCCTATCTCGGTCTATTCTTTTGATTTATAAGGGATTTTGCCGATTTCGGCCTATTGGTTAAAAAATGA
GCTGATTTAACAAAAATTTAACGCGAATTTTAACAAAATATTAACGCTTACAATTTAGGTGGCACTTTTC
GGGGAAATGTGCGCGGAACCCCTATTTGTTTATTTTTCTAAATACATTCAAATATGTATCCGCTCATGAG
ACAATAACCCTGATAAATGCTTCAATAATATTGAAAAAGGAAGAGTATGAGTATTCAACATTTCCGTGTC
GCCCTTATTCCCTTTTTTGCGGCATTTTGCCTTCCTGTTTTTGCTCACCCAGAAACGCTGGTGAAAGTAA
AAGATGCTGAAGATCAGTTGGGTGCACGAGTGGGTTACATCGAACTGGATCTCAACAGCGGTAAGATCCT
TGAGAGTTTTCGCCCCGAAGAACGTTTTCCAATGATGAGCACTTTTAAAGTTCTGCTATGTGGCGCGGTA
TTATCCCGTATTGACGCCGGGCAAGAGCAACTCGGTCGCCGCATACACTATTCTCAGAATGACTTGGTTG
AGTACTCACCAGTCACAGAAAAGCATCTTACGGATGGCATGACAGTAAGAGAATTATGCAGTGCTGCCAT
AACCATGAGTGATAACACTGCGGCCAACTTACTTCTGACAACGATCGGAGGACCGAAGGAGCTAACCGCT
TTTTTGCACAACATGGGGGATCATGTAACTCGCCTTGATCGTTGGGAACCGGAGCTGAATGAAGCCATAC
CAAACGACGAGCGTGACACCACGATGCCTGTAGCAATGGCAACAACGTTGCGCAAACTATTAACTGGCGA
ACTACTTACTCTAGCTTCCCGGCAACAATTAATAGACTGGATGGAGGCGGATAAAGTTGCAGGACCACTT
CTGCGCTCGGCCCTTCCGGCTGGCTGGTTTATTGCTGATAAATCTGGAGCCGGTGAGCGTGGGTCTCGCG
GTATCATTGCAGCACTGGGGCCAGATGGTAAGCCCTCCCGTATCGTAGTTATCTACACGACGGGGAGTCA
GGCAACTATGGATGAACGAAATAGACAGATCGCTGAGATAGGTGCCTCACTGATTAAGCATTGGTAACTG
TCAGACCAAGTTTACTCATATATACTTTAGATTGATTTAAAACTTCATTTTTAATTTAAAAGGATCTAGG
TGAAGATCCTTTTTGATAATCTCATGACCAAAATCCCTTAACGTGAGTTTTCGTTCCACTGAGCGTCAGA
CCCCGTAGAAAAGATCAAAGGATCTTCTTGAGATCCTTTTTTTCTGCGCGTAATCTGCTGCTTGCAAACA
AAAAAACCACCGCTACCAGCGGTGGTTTGTTTGCCGGATCAAGAGCTACCAACTCTTTTTCCGAAGGTAA
CTGGCTTCAGCAGAGCGCAGATACCAAATACTGTTCTTCTAGTGTAGCCGTAGTTAGGCCACCACTTCAA
GAACTCTGTAGCACCGCCTACATACCTCGCTCTGCTAATCCTGTTACCAGTGGCTGCTGCCAGTGGCGAT
AAGTCGTGTCTTACCGGGTTGGACTCAAGACGATAGTTACCGGATAAGGCGCAGCGGTCGGGCTGAACGG
GGGGTTCGTGCACACAGCCCAGCTTGGAGCGAACGACCTACACCGAACTGAGATACCTACAGCGTGAGCT
ATGAGAAAGCGCCACGCTTCCCGAAGGGAGAAAGGCGGACAGGTATCCGGTAAGCGGCAGGGTCGGAACA
GGAGAGCGCACGAGGGAGCTTCCAGGGGGAAACGCCTGGTATCTTTATAGTCCTGTCGGGTTTCGCCACC
TCTGACTTGAGCGTCGATTTTTGTGATGCTCGTCAGGGGGGCGGAGCCTATGGAAAAACGCCAGCAACGC
GGCCTTTTTACGGTTCCTGGCCTTTTGCTGGCCTTTTGCTCACATGTTCTTTCCTGCGTTATCCCCTGAT
TCTGTGGATAACCGTATTACCGCCTTTGAGTGAGCTGATACCGCTCGCCGCAGCCGAACGACCGAGCGCA
GCGAGTCAGTGAGCGAGGAAGCGGAAGAGCGCCCAATACGCAAACCGCCTCTCCCCGCGCGTTGGCCGAT
TCATTAATGCAGCTGGCACGACAGGTTTCCCGACTGGAAAGCGGGCAGTGAGCGCAACGCAATTAATGTG
AGTTAGCTCACTCATTAGGCACCCCAGGCTTTACACTTTATGCTTCCGGCTCGTATGTTGTGTGGAATTG
TGAGCGGATAACAATTTCACACAGGAAACAGCTATGACCATGATTACGCCAAGCGCGCAATTAACCCTCA
CTAAAGGGAACAAAAGCTGGAGCTGCAAGCTTAATGTAGTCTTATGCAATACTCTTGTAGTCTTGCAACA
TGGTAACGATGAGTTAGCAACATGCCTTACAAGGAGAGAAAAAGCACCGTGCATGCCGATTGGTGGAAGT
AAGGTGGTACGATCGTGCCTTATTAGGAAGGCAACAGACGGGTCTGACATGGATTGGACGAACCACTGAA
TTGCCGCATTGCAGAGATATTGTATTTAAGTGCCTAGCTCGATACATAAACGGGTCTCTCTGGTTAGACC
AGATCTGAGCCTGGGAGCTCTCTGGCTAACTAGGGAACCCACTGCTTAAGCCTCAATAAAGCTTGCCTTG
AGTGCTTCAAGTAGTGTGTGCCCGTCTGTTGTGTGACTCTGGTAACTAGAGATCCCTCAGACCCTTTTAG
TCAGTGTGGAAAATCTCTAGCAGTGGCGCCCGAACAGGGACTTGAAAGCGAAAGGGAAACCAGAGGAGCT
CTCTCGACGCAGGACTCGGCTTGCTGAAGCGCGCACGGCAAGAGGCGAGGGGCGGCGACTGGTGAGTACG
CCAAAAATTTTGACTAGCGGAGGCTAGAAGGAGAGAGATGGGTGCGAGAGCGTCAGTATTAAGCGGGGGA
GAATTAGATCGCGATGGGAAAAAATTCGGTTAAGGCCAGGGGGAAAGAAAAAATATAAATTAAAACATAT
AGTATGGGCAAGCAGGGAGCTAGAACGATTCGCAGTTAATCCTGGCCTGTTAGAAACATCAGAAGGCTGT
AGACAAATACTGGGACAGCTACAACCATCCCTTCAGACAGGATCAGAAGAACTTAGATCATTATATAATA
CAGTAGCAACCCTCTATTGTGTGCATCAAAGGATAGAGATAAAAGACACCAAGGAAGCTTTAGACAAGAT
AGAGGAAGAGCAAAACAAAAGTAAGACCACCGCACAGCAAGCGGCCGCTGATCTTCAGACCTGGAGGAGG
AGATATGAGGGACAATTGGAGAAGTGAATTATATAAATATAAAGTAGTAAAAATTGAACCATTAGGAGTA
GCACCCACCAAGGCAAAGAGAAGAGTGGTGCAGAGAGAAAAAAGAGCAGTGGGAATAGGAGCTTTGTTCC
TTGGGTTCTTGGGAGCAGCAGGAAGCACTATGGGCGCAGCGTCAATGACGCTGACGGTACAGGCCAGACA
ATTATTGTCTGGTATAGTGCAGCAGCAGAACAATTTGCTGAGGGCTATTGAGGCGCAACAGCATCTGTTG
CAACTCACAGTCTGGGGCATCAAGCAGCTCCAGGCAAGAATCCTGGCTGTGGAAAGATACCTAAAGGATC
AACAGCTCCTGGGGATTTGGGGTTGCTCTGGAAAACTCATTTGCACCACTGCTGTGCCTTGGAATGCTAG
TTGGAGTAATAAATCTCTGGAACAGATTTGGAATCACACGACCTGGATGGAGTGGGACAGAGAAATTAAC
AATTACACAAGCTTAATACACTCCTTAATTGAAGAATCGCAAAACCAGCAAGAAAAGAATGAACAAGAAT
TATTGGAATTAGATAAATGGGCAAGTTTGTGGAATTGGTTTAACATAACAAATTGGCTGTGGTATATAAA
ATTATTCATAATGATAGTAGGAGGCTTGGTAGGTTTAAGAATAGTTTTTGCTGTACTTTCTATAGTGAAT
A
Features (pLannotate 1.2.2; 34 found; start..end, strand, type, name):
     36..62      +  CDS            Rev (fragment): human immunodeficiency virus 1 (HIV-1) Rev protein; rev; enhances nuclear export of unspliced and incompletely spliced viral mRNAs
     66..246     +  promoter       U6 promoter (fragment): RNA polymerase III promoter for human U6 snRNA
    287..404     +  misc_feature   cPPT/CTS: central polypurine tract and central termination sequence of HIV-1
    469..783     +  promoter       tight TRE promoter: Tet-responsive promoter PTight, consisting of seven tet operator sequences followed by the minimal CMV promoter
    830..855     +  CDS            3xHA (fragment): three tandem HA epitope tags
    956..1315    +  CDS            RAD51 (fragment): RAD51_HUMAN - Also known as RAD51A, RECA. Experimental evidence at protein level: Swiss-Prot protein existence level 1. Plays an important role in homologous strand exchange, a key step in DNA repair through homologous recombination (HR) (PubMed:28575658). Binds to single and double-stranded DNA and exhibits DNA-dependent ATPase activity. Catalyzes the recognition of homology and strand exchange between homologous DNA partners to form a joint molecule between a processed DNA break and the repair template. Binds to single-stranded DNA in an ATP-dependent manner to form nucleoprotein filaments w
   1394..2995    +  CDS            dCas9(N): N-terminal portion of catalytically inactive Streptococcus pyogenes dCas9 carrying the D10A mutation (Zetsche et al., 2015)
   2996..5490    +  CDS            Cas9(C) (fragment): C-terminal portion of Streptococcus pyogenes Cas9 (Zetsche et al., 2015)
   5810..6058    +  CDS            UGI: UNGI_BPPB2 - Experimental evidence at protein level: Swiss-Prot protein existence level 1. This protein binds specifically and reversibly to the host uracil-DNA glycosylase, preventing removal of uracil residues from PBS2 DNA by the host uracil-excision repair system. From Bacillus phage PBS2 (Bacteriophage PBS2).
   6308..6519    +  promoter       EF-1α core promoter: core promoter for human elongation factor EF-1α
   6535..6930    +  CDS            BSD: blasticidin S deaminase; Aspergillus terreus BSD; confers resistance to blasticidin
   6991..7688    +  CDS            rtTA3 (fragment): reverse tetracycline transactivator 3 activates expression from Tet-responsive promoters in the presence of doxycycline
   7618..7728    +  CDS            VP48: 3 tandem repeats of the minimal activation domain of herpes simplex virus VP16 (Cheng et al., 2013)
   7753..8341    +  misc_feature   WPRE: woodchuck hepatitis virus posttranscriptional regulatory element
   8392..8411    +  misc_feature   cPPT/CTS (fragment): central polypurine tract and central termination sequence of HIV-1
   8413..8646    +  LTR            3' LTR (ΔU3): self-inactivating 3' long terminal repeat (LTR) from HIV-1
   8724..8845    +  polyA_signal   SV40 poly(A) signal: SV40 polyadenylation signal
   8885..9020    +  rep_origin     SV40 ori: SV40 origin of replication
   9041..9059    -  promoter       T7 promoter: promoter for bacteriophage T7 RNA polymerase
   9067..9222    +  CDS            lacZα (fragment): LacZα fragment of β-galactosidase; lacZ fragment
   9227..9655    +  rep_origin     f1 ori (sequence partly withheld): f1 bacteriophage origin of replication; arrow indicates direction of (+) strand synthesis
   9708..9812    +  promoter       AmpR promoter: bla
   9813..10673   +  CDS            AmpR: β-lactamase; bla; confers resistance to ampicillin, carbenicillin, and related antibiotics
  10844..11432   +  rep_origin     ori: high-copy-number ColE1/pMB1/pBR322/pUC origin of replication
  11615..11707   +  CDS            lacI (fragment): lac repressor; lacI; The lac repressor binds to the lac operator to inhibit transcription in E. coli. This inhibition can be relieved by adding lactose or isopropyl-β-D-thiogalactopyranoside (IPTG).
  11720..11741   +  protein_bind   CAP binding site: CAP binding activates transcription in the presence of cAMP. E. coli catabolite activator protein
  11756..11786   +  promoter       lac promoter: promoter for the E. coli lac operon
  11790..11812   +  protein_bind   lac operator (fragment): The lac repressor binds to the lac operator to inhibit transcription in E. coli. This inhibition can be relieved by adding lactose or isopropyl-β-D-thiogalactopyranoside (IPTG). lac repressor encoded by lacI
  11855..11873   +  promoter       T3 promoter: promoter for bacteriophage T3 RNA polymerase
  11901..12127   +  promoter       RSV promoter: Rous sarcoma virus enhancer/promoter
  12128..12308   +  LTR            5' LTR (truncated): truncated 5' long terminal repeat (LTR) from HIV-1
  12355..12480   +  misc_feature   HIV-1 Ψ: packaging signal of human immunodeficiency virus type 1
  12464..12827   +  CDS            HIV-1 gag (fragment): gag protein from human immunodeficiency virus 1; gag
  12973..13206   +  misc_feature   RRE: The Rev response element (RRE) of HIV-1 allows for Rev-dependent mRNA export from the nucleus to the cytoplasm.
