[The description below was written by a language model from this plasmid's Addgene catalogue record and pLannotate feature annotations shown in this document.]
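Description:
pLenti-nSpCas9-NoCBE is a 13.5 kb third-generation-style, self-inactivating lentiviral plasmid built on the TLCV2 doxycycline-inducible backbone for CRISPR work in mammalian cells. In bacteria it is maintained through a high-copy ColE1/pUC origin and ampicillin resistance (AmpR), and an f1 origin is also present. The viral transfer region is driven by an RSV promoter fused to a truncated HIV-1 5' LTR. It carries the Ψ packaging signal with a gag fragment, the RRE for Rev-dependent RNA export, a cPPT/CTS, a WPRE to boost transcript expression, and a ΔU3 3' LTR that inactivates the integrated provirus, followed by an SV40 poly(A) signal and origin.

The payload sits under a tight TRE promoter (tet operators plus minimal CMV). It encodes an N-terminally FLAG-HA-tagged fusion of the single-stranded DNA-binding domain of human RAD51, human codon-optimized Streptococcus pyogenes Cas9 carrying the D10A nickase mutation with six NLSs, and the phage PBS2 uracil DNA glycosylase inhibitor (UGI). No deaminase is annotated. Together with the "NoCBE" name, this suggests a deaminase-lacking counterpart to a cytosine base editor, although the record does not explicitly state that role.

A downstream EF-1α core promoter drives blasticidin S deaminase followed by the rtTA3 reverse tet transactivator. Transduced cells can therefore be selected with blasticidin, and they express the nickase fusion only when doxycycline is added. Only a fragment of the U6 promoter is annotated and no guide RNA scaffold is listed, so guides are presumably supplied separately. The associated publication concerns genome-scale exon perturbation screens.
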