Addgene plasmid #209038: pLenti-nSpCas9-NoCBE
Purpose: Lentiviral vector expressing doxycycline-inducible human codon-optimized SpCas9(D10A)-6xNLS (Cas9 nickase) linked to ssDNA binding domain from RAD51 and uracil DNA glycosylase inhibitor (UGI)
Depositing lab: Thomas Gonatopoulos-Pournatzis. Depositing organization: National Cancer Institute (NCI). Publication: Genome-scale exon perturbation screens uncover exons critical for cell fitness. Xiao MS, Damodaran AP, Kumari B, Dickson E, Xing K, On TA, Parab N, King HE, Perez AR, Guiblet WM, Duncan G, Che A, Chari R, Andresson T, Vidigal JA, Weatheritt RJ, Aregger M, Gonatopoulos-Pournatzis T. Mol Cell. 2024 Jul 11;84(13):2553-2572.e19. doi: 10.1016/j.molcel.2024.05.024. Epub 2024 Jun 24. PubMed 38917794.
Backbone
  Vector backbone: TLCV2 inducible lentiviral plasmid
  Backbone manufacturer: Addgene #87360
  Vector type: Mammalian Expression, Lentiviral, CRISPR
  Selectable markers: Blasticidin
Growth in bacteria
  Bacterial resistance: Ampicillin, 100 μg/mL
  Growth temperature: 30°C
  Growth strain: NEB Stable
  Copy number: High Copy
Gene/Insert
  Gene/Insert name: nSpCas9
  Species: Streptococcus pyogenes
  Mutation: D10A
  Promoter: Tight TRE promoter
  Tag / fusion protein: FLAG-HA (N terminal on insert)
  Cloning method: Gibson Cloning
Terms and licenses: Academic/Nonprofit Terms; Industry Terms: Not Available to Industry
How to cite: pLenti-nSpCas9-NoCBE was a gift from Thomas Gonatopoulos-Pournatzis (Addgene plasmid # 209038 ; http://n2t.net/addgene:209038 ; RRID:Addgene_209038)
